>Addgene plasmid #23767 | pDONR223-CKS1B | depositor partial sequence | sequence record 10881 | Author sequence
[237 nt withheld, positions 1-237]
TGA
