>Addgene plasmid #23767 | pDONR223-CKS1B | addgene partial sequence | sequence record 29594 | 23767 with M13pUc-fwd
AATGATTTTATTTTGACTGATAGTGACCTGTTCGTTGCAACAAATTGATGAGCAATGCTTTTTTATAATG
CCAACTTTGTACAAAAAAGTTGGC
[237 nt withheld, positions 95-331]
TGCCCAACTTTCTTGTACAAAGTTGGCATTATAAGAAAGCATTGCTTATCAATTTGTTGCAACGAACAGG
TCACTATCAGTCAAAATAAAATCATTATTTGCCATCCAGCTGATATCCCCTATAGTGAGTCGTATTACAT
GGTCATAGCTGTTTCCTGGCAGCTCTGGCCCGTGTCTCAAAATCTCTGATGTTACATTGCACAAGATAAA
AATATATCATCATGCCTCCTCTAGACCAGCCAGGACAGAAATGCCTCGACTTCGCTGCTACCCAAGGTTG
CCGGGTGACGCACACCGTGGAAACGGATGAAGGCACGAACCCAGTGGACATAAGCCTGTTCGGTTCGTAA
GCTGTAATGCAAGTAGCGTATGCGCTCACGCAACTGGTCC
