[The description below was written by a language model from this plasmid's Addgene catalogue record.]
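Description:
pDONR223-CKS1B is a Gateway entry-type clone built in the Invitrogen pDONR223 donor backbone (about 5 kb without insert) and carrying the human CKS1B open reading frame, which encodes CDC28 protein kinase regulatory subunit 1B, a small cyclin-dependent kinase-associated protein. The insert is roughly 240 bp and was introduced by Gateway recombination. The plasmid is maintained at high copy in standard E. coli cloning strains and is selected with spectinomycin. No feature table is provided, so the origin of replication and the exact recombination sites flanking the ORF are not listed in the record. As a recombined donor vector it would be expected to present the ORF between attL-type sites suitable for LR transfer, with M13 forward and reverse primer sites on either side for sequence verification.

The key design point is that the ORF lacks a stop codon. This "open" configuration lets the coding sequence be shuttled into a destination vector that supplies a C-terminal epitope tag and the stop codon in frame. The plasmid has no stated mammalian promoter or expression elements and is a storage and transfer clone only, so the depositors note that it should not be transfected directly. Instead, it is meant to be recombined into expression vectors, with a companion set of lentiviral destination vectors (the pLX301–pLX304 series) suggested for expression in mammalian cells. The clone belongs to a larger ORF collection associated with a study in which kinase-related ORFs were expressed to identify drivers of resistance to RAF inhibition through MAP kinase pathway reactivation.
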