Addgene plasmid #23767: pDONR223-CKS1B
Depositing lab: William Hahn & David Root. Depositing organization: Dana-Farber Cancer Institute. Publication: COT drives resistance to RAF inhibition through MAP kinase pathway reactivation. Johannessen CM, Boehm JS, Kim SY, Thomas SR, Wardwell L, Johnson LA, Emery CM, Stransky N, Cogdill AP, Barretina J, Caponigro G, Hieronymus H, Murray RR, Salehi-Ashtiani K, Hill DE, Vidal M, Zhao JJ, Yang X, Alkan O, Kim S, Harris JL, Wilson CJ, Myer VE, Finan PM, Root DE, Roberts TM, Golub T, Flaherty KT, Dummer R, Weber BL, Sellers WR, Schlegel R, Wargo JA, Hahn WC, Garraway LA. Nature. 2010 Dec 16;468(7326):968-72. doi: 10.1038/nature09627 PubMed 21107320.
Backbone
  Vector backbone: pDONR223
  Backbone manufacturer: Invitrogen
  Backbone size w/o insert (bp): 5005
  Vector type: Gateway Donor vector
Growth in bacteria
  Bacterial resistance: Spectinomycin, 50 μg/mL
  Growth temperature: 37°C
  Growth strain: DH5alpha
  Copy number: High Copy
Gene/Insert
  Gene/Insert name: CKS1B (alt name: CDC28 protein kinase regulatory subunit 1B)
  Species: H. sapiens (human)
  Insert size (bp): 240
  Entrez Gene: CKS1B (a.k.a. CKS1, PNAS-16, PNAS-18, ckshs1)
  Cloning method: Gateway Cloning
  Sequencing primers: 5′ M13pUC-fwd; 3′ M13rev
Terms and licenses: Academic/Nonprofit Terms; Industry Terms: Not Available to Industry
Depositor comments: The ORF has no Stop codon. This design enables easy recombination into a destination vector to add an epitope tag of choice and Stop codon to the ORF. Do NOT use this plasmid directly for transfections. A set of 4 custom lentiviral vectors is available ( pLX301 (http://www.addgene.org/25895/) , pLX302 (http://www.addgene.org/25896/) , pLX303 (http://www.addgene.org/25897/) , pLX304 (http://www.addgene.org/25890/) ) to be used to express these ORFs in mammalian cells. These plasmids are not included in the kit and must be ordered separately.
How to cite: pDONR223-CKS1B was a gift from William Hahn & David Root (Addgene plasmid # 23767 ; http://n2t.net/addgene:23767 ; RRID:Addgene_23767)
